Addgene plasmid #234290: 8522-E05
Purpose: Gateway ORF Entry clone of mouse Tgfb2 with stop codon (for native or N-terminal fusions); C226S/C228S/C229S mutations
Depositing lab: Dominic Esposito. Depositing organization: Frederick National Laboratory.
Backbone
  Vector backbone: pDonr-253
  Backbone size w/o insert (bp): 3155
  Vector type: Gateway Entry Clone
Growth in bacteria
  Bacterial resistance: Spectinomycin, 50 μg/mL
  Growth temperature: 37°C
  Growth strain: DH5alpha
  Copy number: High Copy
Gene/Insert
  Gene/Insert name: Tgfb2 C226S/C228S/C229S
  Species: M. musculus (mouse)
  Insert size (bp): 1251
  Mutation: C226S/C228S/C229S
  Entrez Gene: Tgfb2 (a.k.a. Tgf-beta2, Tgfb-2)
  Cloning method: Gateway Cloning
  Sequencing primers: 5′ M13F 23-mer (5'-CCCAGTCACGACGTTGTAAAACG); 3′ attLR 23-mer (5'-TAACATCAGAGATTTTGAGACAC)
Terms and licenses: Academic/Nonprofit Terms; Industry Terms: Not Available to Industry
How to cite: 8522-E05 was a gift from Dominic Esposito (Addgene plasmid # 234290 ; http://n2t.net/addgene:234290 ; RRID:Addgene_234290)
