[The description below was written by a language model from this plasmid's Addgene catalogue record and pLannotate feature annotations shown in this document.]
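Description:
8522-E05 is a Gateway entry clone built on the pDonr-253 backbone and carrying the mouse Tgfb2 open reading frame. It is a bacterial shuttle reagent rather than an expression vector. It replicates in E. coli at high copy from a ColE1/pUC-type origin and is selected with spectinomycin through the aadA (SmR) aminoglycoside adenylyltransferase gene. The annotated sequence (about 4.45 kb) also shows backbone remnants that have no evident functional role here, such as an incP oriT, short fragments of lacI, lacZα, traJ and a gentamicin resistance gene, and partial pUC polylinker sequences. The rrnB T1 and T2 terminators sit upstream of the cloning region, where they typically insulate the insert from read-through transcription. A T7 promoter lies just outside the downstream recombination site, pointing back toward the insert.

The payload is the roughly 1.25 kb Tgfb2 coding sequence, encoding the transforming growth factor beta-2 proprotein (latency-associated peptide plus mature growth factor). It carries three cysteine-to-serine substitutions, C226S, C228S and C229S, but the record does not state why they were introduced. The ORF is flanked by two attL-type Gateway sites in opposite orientation. The annotation tool labels both as attL3, which may simply be its closest match. A short partial match to a TEV protease site lies between the upstream att site and the start of the ORF. Because the insert retains its stop codon, an LR recombination into a destination vector yields either the native protein or an N-terminally tagged fusion, not a C-terminal fusion. The promoter and host for expression are supplied by whichever destination vector is chosen.
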