Features (pLannotate 1.2.2; 17 found; start..end, strand, type, name):
    121..213     +  CDS            lacI (fragment): lac repressor; lacI; The lac repressor binds to the lac operator to inhibit transcription in E. coli. This inhibition can be relieved by adding lactose or isopropyl-β-D-thiogalactopyranoside (IPTG).
    268..295     -  terminator     rrnB T2 terminator: transcription terminator T2 from the E. coli rrnB gene
    427..470     +  terminator     rrnB T1 terminator: Escherichia coli rrnB; transcription terminator T1 from the E. coli rrnB gene
    517..553     -  CDS            lacZα (fragment): LacZα fragment of β-galactosidase; lacZ fragment
    570..665     +  protein_bind   attL3: mutant version of attL; recombination site for the Gateway® LR reaction LR Clonase™
    668..684     +  CDS            TEV site (fragment): tobacco etch virus (TEV) protease recognition and cleavage site
    692..1933    +  CDS            Tgfb2: TGFB2_MOUSE - Experimental evidence at protein level: Swiss-Prot protein existence level 1. Transforming growth factor beta-2: Multifunctional protein that regulates various processes such as angiogenesis and heart development (By similarity). Activation into mature form follows different steps: following cleavage of the proprotein in the Golgi apparatus, Latency-associated peptide (LAP) and Transforming growth factor beta-2 (TGF-beta-2) chains remain non-covalently linked rendering TGF-beta-2 inactive during storage in extracellular matrix (By similarity). At the same time, LAP chain interact
   1938..2033    -  protein_bind   attL3: mutant version of attL; recombination site for the Gateway® LR reaction LR Clonase™
   2052..2070    -  promoter       T7 promoter: promoter for bacteriophage T7 RNA polymerase
   2260..2283    +  promoter       Pc promoter (fragment): intI1 (promoter lies within the coding sequence); class 1 integron promoter
   2459..2515    +  CDS            GmR (fragment): gentamycin acetyltransferase; aacC1; confers resistance to gentamycin
   2522..3313    +  CDS            SmR: aminoglycoside adenylyltransferase (Murphy, 1985); aadA; confers resistance to spectinomycin and streptomycin
   3317..3354    -  misc_feature   MCS (fragment): pUC18/19 multiple cloning site
   3357..3402    -  CDS            traJ (fragment): oriT-recognizing protein; traJ
   3435..3544    -  oriT           oriT: incP origin of transfer
   3681..3718    +  misc_feature   MCS (fragment): pUC18/19 multiple cloning site
   3804..4392    +  rep_origin     ori: high-copy-number ColE1/pMB1/pBR322/pUC origin of replication
>Addgene plasmid #234290 | 8522-E05 | addgene full sequence | sequence record 469707 | Addgene NGS Result
CTTTCCTGCGTTATCCCCTGATTCTGTGGATAACCGTATTACCGCCTTTGAGTGAGCTGATACCGCTCGC
CGCAGCCGAACGACCGAGCGCAGCGAGTCAGTGAGCGAGGAAGCGGAAGAGCGCCCAATACGCAAACCGC
CTCTCCCCGCGCGTTGGCCGATTCATTAATGCAGCTGGCACGACAGGTTTCCCGACTGGAAAGCGGGCAG
TGAGCGCAACGCAATTAATACGCGTACCGCTAGCCAGGAAGAGTTTGTAGAAACGCAAAAAGGCCATCCG
TCAGGATGGCCTTCTGCTTAGTTTGATGCCTGGCAGTTTATGGCGGGCGTCCTGCCCGCCACCCTCCGGG
CCGTTGCTTCACAACGTTCAAATCCGCTCCCGGCGGATTTGTCCTACTCAGGAGAGCGTTCACCGACAAA
CAACAGATAAAACGAAAGGCCCAGTCTTCCGACTGAGCCTTTCGTTTTATTTGATGCCTGGCAGTTCCCT
ACTCTCGCGTTAACGCTAGCATGGATGTTTTCCCAGTCACGACGTTGTAAAACGACGGCCAGTCTTAAGC
TCGGGCCCCAAATAATGATTTTATTTTGACTGATAGTGACCTGTTCGTTGCAACAAATTGATGAGCAATG
CTTTTTTATAATGCCAACTTTGTACAAAAAAGTTGGCGAAAACCTGTACTTCCAAGGCACCATGCACTAC
TGTGTGCTGAGCACCTTTTTGCTCCTGCATCTGGTCCCGGTGGCGCTCAGTCTGTCTACCTGCAGCACCC
TCGACATGGATCAGTTTATGCGCAAGAGGATCGAGGCCATCCGCGGGCAGATCCTGAGCAAGCTGAAGCT
CACCAGCCCCCCGGAAGACTATCCGGAGCCGGATGAGGTCCCCCCGGAGGTGATTTCCATCTACAACAGT
ACCAGGGACTTACTGCAGGAGAAGGCAAGCCGGAGGGCAGCCGCCTGCGAGCGCGAGCGGAGCGACGAGG
AGTACTACGCCAAGGAGGTTTATAAAATCGACATGCCGTCCCACCTCCCCTCCGAAAATGCCATCCCGCC
CACTTTCTACAGACCCTACTTCAGAATCGTCCGCTTTGATGTCTCAACAATGGAGAAAAATGCTTCGAAT
CTGGTGAAGGCAGAGTTCAGGGTCTTCCGCTTGCAAAACCCCAAAGCCAGAGTGGCCGAGCAGCGGATTG
AACTGTATCAGATCCTTAAATCCAAAGACTTAACATCTCCCACCCAGCGCTACATCGATAGCAAGGTTGT
GAAAACCAGAGCGGAGGGTGAATGGCTCTCCTTCGACGTGACAGACGCTGTGCAGGAGTGGCTTCACCAC
AAAGACAGGAACCTGGGGTTTAAAATAAGTTTACACTCCCCCTCCTCTACCTTCGTGCCGTCTAATAATT
ACATCATCCCGAATAAAAGCGAAGAGCTCGAGGCGAGATTTGCAGGTATTGATGGCACCTCTACATATGC
CAGTGGTGATCAGAAAACTATAAAGTCCACTAGGAAAAAAACCAGTGGGAAGACCCCACATCTCCTGCTA
ATGTTGTTGCCCTCCTACAGACTGGAGTCACAACAGTCCAGCCGGCGGAAGAAGCGCGCTTTGGATGCTG
CCTACTGCTTTAGAAATGTGCAGGATAATTGCTGCCTTCGCCCTCTTTACATTGATTTTAAGAGGGATCT
TGGATGGAAATGGATCCATGAACCCAAAGGGTACAATGCTAACTTCTGTGCTGGGGCATGCCCATATCTA
TGGAGTTCAGACACTCAACACACCAAAGTCCTCAGCCTGTACAACACCATAAATCCCGAAGCTTCCGCTT
CCCCTTGCTGTGTGTCCCAGGATCTGGAACCACTGACCATTCTCTATTACATTGGAAATACGCCCAAGAT
CGAACAGCTTTCCAATATGATTGTCAAGTCTTGTAAATGCAGCTAATCAACTTTCTTGTACAAAGTTGGC
ATTATAAGAAAGCATTGCTTATCAATTTGTTGCAACGAACAGGTCACTATCAGTCAAAATAAAATCATTA
TTTGCCATCCAGCTGATATCCCCTATAGTGAGTCGTATTACATGGTCATAGCTGTTTCCTGGCAGCTCTG
GCCCGTGTCTCAAAATCTCTGATGTTACATTGCACAAGATAAAAATATATCATCATGCCTCCTCTAGACC
AGCCAGGACAGAAATGCCTCGACTTCGCTGCTACCCAAGGTTGCCGGGTGACGCACACCGTGGAAACGGA
TGAAGGCACGAACCCAGTGGACATAAGCCTGTTCGGTTCGTAAGCTGTAATGCAAGTAGCGTATGCGCTC
ACGCAACTGGTCCAGAACCTTGACCGAACGCAGCGGTGGTAACGGCGCAGTGGCGGTTTTCATGGCTTGT
TATGACTGTTTTTTTGGGGTACAGTCTATGCCTCGGGCATCCAAGCAGCAAGCGCGTTACGCCGTGGGTC
GATGTTTGATGTTATGGAGCAGCAACGATGTTACGCAGCAGGGCAGTCGCCCTAAAACAAAGTTAAACAT
TATGAGGGAAGCGGTGATCGCCGAAGTATCGACTCAACTATCAGAGGTAGTTGGCGTCATCGAGCGCCAT
CTCGAACCGACGTTGCTGGCCGTACATTTGTACGGCTCCGCAGTGGATGGCGGCCTGAAGCCACACAGTG
ATATTGATTTGCTGGTTACGGTGACCGTAAGGCTTGATGAAACAACGCGGCGAGCTTTGATCAACGACCT
TTTGGAAACTTCGGCTTCCCCTGGAGAGAGCGAGATTCTCCGCGCTGTAGAAGTCACCATTGTTGTGCAC
GACGACATCATTCCGTGGCGTTATCCAGCTAAGCGCGAACTGCAATTTGGAGAATGGCAGCGCAATGACA
TTCTTGCAGGTATCTTCGAGCCAGCCACGATCGACATTGATCTGGCTATCTTGCTGACAAAAGCAAGAGA
ACATAGCGTTGCCTTGGTAGGTCCAGCGGCGGAGGAACTCTTTGATCCGGTTCCTGAACAGGATCTATTT
GAGGCGCTAAATGAAACCTTAACGCTATGGAACTCGCCGCCCGACTGGGCTGGCGATGAGCGAAATGTAG
TGCTTACGTTGTCCCGCATTTGGTACAGCGCAGTAACCGGCAAAATCGCGCCGAAGGATGTCGCTGCCGA
CTGGGCAATGGAGCGCCTGCCGGCCCAGTATCAGCCCGTCATACTTGAAGCTAGACAGGCTTATCTTGGA
CAAGAAGAAGATCGCTTGGCCTCGCGCGCAGATCAGTTGGAAGAATTTGTCCACTACGTGAAAGGCGAGA
TCACCAAGGTAGTCGGCAAATAACCCTCGACTCTAGAGGATCCCCGGGTACCGAGCTCGAATTCCGTGAT
AGGTGGGCTGCCCTTCCTGGTTGGCTTGGTTTCATCAGCCATCCGCTTGCCCTCATCTGTTACGCCGGCG
GTAGCCGGCCAGCCTCGCAGAGCAGGATTCCCGTTGAGCACCGCCAGGTGCGAATAAGGGACAGTGAAGA
AGGAACACCCGCTCGCGGGTGGGCCTACTTCACCTATCCTGCCCGGCTGACGCCGTTGGATACACCAAGG
AAAGTCTACACGAACCCTTTGGCAAAATCCTGTATATCGTGCGAAAAAGGATGGATATACCGAAAAAATC
GCTATAATGACCCCGAAGCAGGGTTATGCAGCGGAAAACGGAATTCGAGCTCGGTACCCGGGGATCCTCT
AGAGTCGAGCCACCCATGACCAAAATCCCTTAACGTGAGTTACGCGTCGTTCCACTGAGCGTCAGACCCC
GTAGAAAAGATCAAAGGATCTTCTTGAGATCCTTTTTTTCTGCGCGTAATCTGCTGCTTGCAAACAAAAA
AACCACCGCTACCAGCGGTGGTTTGTTTGCCGGATCAAGAGCTACCAACTCTTTTTCCGAAGGTAACTGG
CTTCAGCAGAGCGCAGATACCAAATACTGTTCTTCTAGTGTAGCCGTAGTTAGGCCACCACTTCAAGAAC
TCTGTAGCACCGCCTACATACCTCGCTCTGCTAATCCTGTTACCAGTGGCTGCTGCCAGTGGCGATAAGT
CGTGTCTTACCGGGTTGGACTCAAGACGATAGTTACCGGATAAGGCGCAGCGGTCGGGCTGAACGGGGGG
TTCGTGCACACAGCCCAGCTTGGAGCGAACGACCTACACCGAACTGAGATACCTACAGCGTGAGCTATGA
GAAAGCGCCACGCTTCCCGAAGGGAGAAAGGCGGACAGGTATCCGGTAAGCGGCAGGGTCGGAACAGGAG
AGCGCACGAGGGAGCTTCCAGGGGGAAACGCCTGGTATCTTTATAGTCCTGTCGGGTTTCGCCACCTCTG
ACTTGAGCGTCGATTTTTGTGATGCTCGTCAGGGGGGCGGAGCCTATGGAAAAACGCCAGCAACGCGGCC
TTTTTACGGTTCCTGGCCTTTTGCTGGCCTTTTGCTCACATGTT
